>Addgene plasmid #15223 | Flag-ECFP-GIT1 | addgene partial sequence | sequence record 21700 | CMV-F 5'-CGCAAATGGGCGGTAGGCGTG-3'
TCTCTGGCTACTAGAGAACCCCTGCTTACTGGCTTATCGAAATTAATACGACTCACTATAGGGAGACCCA
AGCTGCCACCATGGACTACAAGGACGACGATGACAAGGGACCTAAGCTTGGTACCGTGAGCAAGGGCGAG
GAGCTGTTCACCGGGGTGGTGCCCATCCTGGTCGAGCTGGACGGCGACGTAAACGGCCACAAGTTCAGCG
TGTCCGGCGAGGGCGAGGGCGATGCCACCTACGGCAAGCTGACCCTGAAGTTCATCTGCACCACCGGCAA
GCTGCCCGTGCCCTGGCCCACCCTCGTGACCACCCTGACCTGGGGCGTGCAGTGCTTCAGCCGCTACCCC
GACCACATGAAGCAGCACGACTTCTTCAAGTCCGCCATGCCCGAAGGCTACGTCCAGGAGCGCACCATCT
TCTTCAAGGACGACGGCAACTACAAGACCCGCGCCGAGGTGAAGTTCGAGGGCGACACCCTGGTGAACCG
CATCGAGCTGAAGGGCATCGACTTCAAGGAGGACGGCAACATCCTGGGGCACAAGCTGGAGTACAACTAC
ATCAGCCACAACGTCTATATCACCGCCGACAAGCAGAAGAACGGCATCAAGGCCAACTT
