>Addgene plasmid #15223 | Flag-ECFP-GIT1 | addgene partial sequence | sequence record 21701 | BGH-rev 5'-TAGAAGGCACAGTCGAGG-3'
TATAGAATAGGGCCCTCTAGATGCATGCTCGAGCGGCCGCCAGTGTGATGGATCTAGGGTGCAGGTGAGG
GTGTGGGGAGAGAGGTCACTGCTTCTTCTCTCGGGTGGTGATGGTGACCAGCTGCTTGGCAGCCTTGGCG
ATGTCATAGGCGCACTGGATCACCTGCTGAGTCAGCAGCTGGAAGTCCACTGGGGCGCCGGGCTCTGGGG
GCACTGTCTTCCGGCACTCACTCTGCAGCCGGTAGGCGCTGGCGTTGAGCAGCCGCAGTGAGCTCCGCAC
TGGCTCCAGGGCTGGCCTCTTTGGGAAGAGGGAGGCCATCTCGGTCACAGCCAAATGGATCTTCTCTGAG
CAGGGCACGAAGCTGTCATGCTTGAACTCCTGGGCTGCCCGCAACAGTTCCTGAATGTTCTTGGTGACCT
GCTCTGTCTTCAAGATGACATCCTCTGTGCTGGGAAGCCCAGGATCTAGGTCTCCATCCAGGCTTTCCAG
CTCTGNGGTGGAAGTCTTCCTCTTTGCCCAGCTCTAGAAACCTCTTCCCTTCCAGCCCCAGCAGTGGGTC
CCCACTTTGCGTGTTCTCATAGTCACTGTCGGCTCCACTGCCGTGGCGGGAAAGCTTGCTCGTGTGGCGG
CTTCCCTCCTGGGA
