[The description below was written by a language model from this plasmid's Addgene catalogue record.]
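Description:
Flag-ECFP-GIT1 is a mammalian expression plasmid built on the pcDNA3 backbone (about 6.1 kb without the insert) that encodes human GIT1, the G protein-coupled receptor kinase-interacting protein 1 (also known as p95-APP1). The roughly 2.2 kb GIT1 coding sequence was placed between BamHI and NotI sites, both of which remain intact. It lies downstream of a FLAG epitope and enhanced cyan fluorescent protein that are carried on the backbone, so the expressed product is GIT1 with both tags at its N terminus. The record does not name the promoter. Standard pcDNA3 drives inserts from the CMV immediate-early promoter, and the listed T7 and SP6 sequencing primers are consistent with the phage promoter sites that flank the pcDNA3 polylinker.

In bacteria the plasmid is maintained at high copy number under ampicillin selection. The backbone also carries a neomycin resistance marker, which allows G418 selection of stably transfected mammalian cells. The two tags serve different purposes. ECFP allows the fusion protein to be followed by fluorescence microscopy in live or fixed cells and can be combined with spectrally distinct fluorescent proteins. The FLAG epitope supports immunoprecipitation, affinity purification and western blot detection with anti-FLAG antibodies. The associated publication concerns the identification of phosphorylation sites in GIT1, which suggests the construct was used to express tagged GIT1 in mammalian cells for such analysis. No feature table or annotated sequence was provided, so details beyond the catalogue fields cannot be confirmed.
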