Addgene plasmid #15223: Flag-ECFP-GIT1
Depositing lab: Rick Horwitz. Depositing organization: University of Virginia. Publication: Identification of phosphorylation sites in GIT1. Webb DJ, Mayhew MW, Kovalenko M, Schroeder MJ, Jeffery ED, Whitmore L, Shabanowitz J, Hunt DF, Horwitz AF. J Cell Sci. 2006 Jul 15. 119(Pt 14):2847-50. 10.1242/jcs03044 PubMed 16825424.
Backbone
  Vector backbone: pCDNA3
  Backbone manufacturer: Invitrogen
  Backbone size w/o insert (bp): 6100
  Vector type: Mammalian Expression
  Selectable markers: Neomycin (select with G418)
Growth in bacteria
  Bacterial resistance: Ampicillin, 100 μg/mL
  Growth temperature: 37°C
  Growth strain: DH5alpha
  Copy number: High Copy
Gene/Insert
  Gene/Insert name: G protein coupled receptor kinase-interacting protein 1 (alt name: GIT1)
  Species: H. sapiens (human)
  Insert size (bp): 2200
  Entrez Gene: GIT1 (a.k.a. p95-APP1)
  Tag / fusion protein: flag (N terminal on backbone); ECFP (N terminal on backbone)
  Cloning method: Restriction Enzyme; 5′ cloning site BamH1 (not destroyed); 3′ cloning site Not1 (not destroyed)
  Sequencing primers: 5′ T7; 3′ Sp6
Terms and licenses: Academic/Nonprofit Terms; Industry Terms: Not Available to Industry
How to cite: Flag-ECFP-GIT1 was a gift from Rick Horwitz (Addgene plasmid # 15223 ; http://n2t.net/addgene:15223 ; RRID:Addgene_15223)
